Addgene plasmid #138472: pQLink-GST-10xCTD
Purpose: Expresses GST-tagged 10xCTD heptapeptide repeat in bacteria
Depositing lab: Britt Glaunsinger. Depositing organization: University of California, Berkeley. Publication: The gammaherpesviral TATA-box-binding protein directly interacts with the CTD of host RNA Pol II to direct late gene transcription. Castaneda AF, Didychuk AL, Louder RK, McCollum CO, Davis ZH, Nogales E, Glaunsinger BA. PLoS Pathog. 2020 Sep 4;16(9):e1008843. doi: 10.1371/journal.ppat.1008843. eCollection 2020 Sep. PubMed 32886723.
Backbone
  Vector backbone: pQLinkG2
  Backbone size w/o insert (bp): 5519
  Total vector size (bp): 5729
  Vector type: Bacterial Expression
Growth in bacteria
  Bacterial resistance: Ampicillin, 100 μg/mL
  Growth temperature: 37°C
  Growth strain: DH5alpha
  Copy number: Unknown
Gene/Insert
  Gene/Insert name: Rpb1
  Species: H. sapiens (human)
  Insert size (bp): 210
  Mutation: 10x CTD repeat
  Entrez Gene: POLR2A (a.k.a. NEDHIB, POLR2, POLRA, RPB1, RPBh1, RPO2, RPOL2, RpIILS, hRPB220, hsRPB1)
  Promoter: T5
  Tag / fusion protein: GST (N terminal on backbone)
  Cloning method: Ligation Independent Cloning
  Sequencing primers: 5′ GGGCTGGCAAGCCACGTTTGGTG; 3′ CCGGGAGCTGCATGTGTCAGAGG
Terms and licenses: Academic/Nonprofit Terms; Industry Terms: Not Available to Industry
How to cite: pQLink-GST-10xCTD was a gift from Britt Glaunsinger (Addgene plasmid # 138472 ; http://n2t.net/addgene:138472 ; RRID:Addgene_138472)
