[The description below was written by a language model from this plasmid's Addgene catalogue record and pLannotate feature annotations shown in this document.]
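Description:
pQLink-GST-10xCTD is a bacterial expression plasmid built on the pQLinkG2 backbone for producing a GST fusion to ten copies of the heptapeptide repeat from the C-terminal domain (CTD) of human RNA polymerase II large subunit Rpb1 (POLR2A). The whole plasmid is 5,729 bp, of which the insert, introduced by ligation-independent cloning, accounts for 210 bp. It replicates in E. coli from a ColE1/pMB1-type origin, with a pBR322 bom region and only a fragment of rop, and is selected with ampicillin through the bla gene and its native promoter. The feature table also annotates a chloramphenicol acetyltransferase coding sequence preceded by only a fragment of the cat promoter and followed by the rrnB T1 terminator. The catalogue lists ampicillin as the only selection.

Expression is driven by the bacteriophage T5 promoter, which is recognised by E. coli RNA polymerase and contains an embedded lac operator, with a second lac operator just downstream. A plasmid-borne lacI gene under the lacIq promoter supplies repressor, so transcription is held off until IPTG is added. The open reading frame begins with Schistosoma japonicum GST, followed by an attB1 site and a short element annotated as a capTEV fragment, which probably corresponds to a TEV protease cleavage site for removing the tag. The CTD repeats are not annotated, but they presumably occupy the gap before attB2, and the lambda t0 terminator closes the unit. The GST tag allows glutathione affinity purification or pull-down. The associated publication concerns direct binding of a gammaherpesviral TATA-box-binding protein to the host Pol II CTD, which suggests the recombinant fusion was used in protein interaction assays.
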