Features (pLannotate 1.2.2; 19 found; start..end, strand, type, name):
      1..45      +  promoter       T5 promoter: bacteriophage T5 promoter for E. coli RNA polymerase, with embedded lac operator
     53..69      +  protein_bind   lac operator: The lac repressor binds to the lac operator to inhibit transcription in E. coli. This inhibition can be relieved by adding lactose or isopropyl-β-D-thiogalactopyranoside (IPTG). lac repressor encoded by lacI
    106..759     +  CDS            GST26_SCHJA: Experimental evidence at protein level: Swiss-Prot protein existence level 1. GST isoenzymes appear to play a central role in the parasite detoxification system. Other functions are also suspected including a role in increasing the solubility of haematin in the parasite gut. From Schistosoma japonicum (Blood fluke).
    782..802     +  protein_bind   attB1: mutant version of attB; core recombination site for the Gateway® BP reaction BP Clonase™
    804..824     +  CDS            capTEV™ (fragment): composite tag for in vivo biotinylation, TEV protease cleavage, and 6xHis tagging
   1055..1079    -  protein_bind   attB2: mutant version of attB; recombination site for the Gateway® BP reaction BP Clonase™
   1101..1195    +  terminator     lambda t0 terminator: transcription terminator from phage lambda
   1260..1288    +  promoter       cat promoter (fragment): promoter of the E. coli cat gene encoding chloramphenicol acetyltransferase
   1289..1945    +  CDS            cat: CAT_ECOLX - Experimental evidence at protein level: Swiss-Prot protein existence level 1. This enzyme is an effector of chloramphenicol resistance in bacteria. From Escherichia coli. This protein is used as a marker in many commonly used cloning vectors, such as pACYC184.
   2013..2099    +  terminator     rrnB T1 terminator: Escherichia coli rrnB; transcription terminator T1 from the E. coli rrnB gene
   2122..2139    -  promoter       tet promoter (fragment): E. coli promoter for tetracycline efflux protein gene
   2158..2179    -  protein_bind   CAP binding site: CAP binding activates transcription in the presence of cAMP. E. coli catabolite activator protein
   2192..3274    -  CDS            lacI: lac repressor; lacI; The lac repressor binds to the lac operator to inhibit transcription in E. coli. This inhibition can be relieved by adding lactose or isopropyl-β-D-thiogalactopyranoside (IPTG).
   3275..3352    -  promoter       lacIq promoter: lacI (mutant); In the lacIq allele, a single base change in the promoter boosts expression of the lacI gene about 10-fold.
   3401..3442    +  CDS            rop (fragment): Rop protein, which maintains plasmids at low copy number; rop
   3544..3684    +  misc_feature   bom: basis of mobility region from pBR322
   3870..4458    -  rep_origin     ori: high-copy-number ColE1/pMB1/pBR322/pUC origin of replication
   4629..5489    -  CDS            AmpR: β-lactamase; bla; confers resistance to ampicillin, carbenicillin, and related antibiotics
   5490..5594    -  promoter       AmpR promoter: bla
>Addgene plasmid #138472 | pQLink-GST-10xCTD | addgene full sequence | sequence record 272883 | Addgene NGS Result
TCATAAAAAATTTATTTGCTTTGTGAGCGGATAACAATTATAATAGATTCAATTGTGAGCGGATAACAAT
TTCACACAGAATTCATTAAAGAGGAGAAATTACATATGTCCCCTATACTAGGTTATTGGAAAATTAAGGG
CCTTGTGCAACCCACTCGACTTCTTTTGGAATATCTTGAAGAAAAATATGAAGAGCATTTGTATGAGCGC
GATGAAGGTGATAAATGGCGAAACAAAAAGTTTGAATTGGGTTTGGAGTTTCCCAATCTTCCTTATTATA
TTGATGGTGATGTTAAATTAACACAGTCTATGGCCATCATACGTTATATAGCTGACAAGCACAACATGTT
GGGTGGTTGTCCAAAAGAGCGTGCAGAGATTTCAATGCTTGAAGGAGCGGTTTTGGATATTAGATACGGT
GTTTCGAGAATTGCATATAGTAAAGACTTTGAAACTCTCAAAGTTGATTTTCTTAGCAAGCTACCTGAAA
TGCTGAAAATGTTCGAAGATCGTTTATGTCATAAAACATATTTGAATGGTGATCATGTAACCCATCCTGA
CTTCATGTTGTATGACGCTCTTGATGTTGTTTTATACATGGACCCAATGTGCCTGGATGCGTTCCCAAAA
TTAGTTTGTTTTAAAAAACGTATTGAAGCTATCCCACAAATTGATAAGTACTTGAAATCCAGCAAGTATA
TAGCATGGCCTTTGCAGGGCTGGCAAGCCACGTTTGGTGGTGGCGACCATCCTCCAAAATCGGATCTGGG
TGCTGCAGGTACAAGTTTGTACAAAAAAGCAGGCGAGAATCTTTATTTTCAGGGATCCTATAGCCCGACG
TCGCCGAGTTATTCACCTACGTCCCCATCATACTCCCCCACGAGCCCTAGTTATTCGCCAACTTCCCCGA
GCTATTCCCCAACATCACCCAGCTATAGTCCCACTTCACCCTCCTATTCACCTACGAGTCCATCTTATTC
TCCAACCAGTCCTTCGTACTCACCCACGTCCCCATCGTATTCTCCTACTTCCCCTAGCTAGGCGGCCGCC
TAGGACCCAGCTTTCTTGTACAAAGTGGTAAGCTTAATTAGCTGAGCTTGGACTCCTGTTGATAGATCCA
GTAATGACCTCAGAACTCCATCTGGATTTGTTCAGAACGCTCGGTTGCCGCCGGGCGTTTTTTATTGGTG
AGAATCCAAGTAACAACACCATTTAAATGGAGTGGTTACAAATGGAGTGGTTAATTAAGGCTAGCTTGGC
GAGATTTTCAGGAGCTAAGGAAGCTAAAATGGAGAAAAAAATCACTGGATATACCACCGTTGATATATCC
CAATGGCATCGTAAAGAACATTTTGAGGCATTTCAGTCAGTTGCTCAATGTACCTATAACCAGACCGTTC
AGCTGGATATTACGGCCTTTTTAAAGACCGTAAAGAAAAATAAGCACAAGTTTTATCCGGCCTTTATTCA
CATTCTTGCCCGCCTGATGAATGCTCATCCGGAATTTCGTATGGCAATGAAAGACGGTGAGCTGGTGATA
TGGGATAGTGTTCACCCTTGTTACACCGTTTTCCATGAGCAAACTGAAACGTTTTCATCGCTCTGGAGTG
AATACCACGACGATTTCCGGCAGTTTCTACACATATATTCGCAAGATGTGGCGTGTTACGGTGAAAACCT
GGCCTATTTCCCTAAAGGGTTTATTGAGAATATGTTTTTCGTCTCAGCCAATCCCTGGGTGAGTTTCACC
AGTTTTGATTTAAACGTGGCCAATATGGACAACTTCTTCGCCCCCGTTTTCACCATGGGCAAATATTATA
CGCAAGGCGACAAGGTGCTGATGCCGCTGGCGATTCAGGTTCATCATGCCGTTTGTGATGGCTTCCATGT
CGGCAGAATGCTTAATGAATTACAACAGTACTGCGATGAGTGGCAGGGCGGGGCGTAATTTTTTTAAGGC
AGTTATTGGTGCCCTTAAACGCCTGGGGTAATGACTCTCTAGCTTGAGGCATCAAATAAAACGAAAGGCT
CAGTCGAAAGACTGGGCCTTTCGTTTTATCTGTTGTTTGTCGGTGAACGCTCTCCTGAGTAGGACAAATC
CGCCCTCTAGATTACGTGCAGTCGATGATAAGCTGTCAAACATGAGAATTGTGCCTAATGAGTGAGCTAA
CTTACATTAATTGCGTTGCGCTCACTGCCCGCTTTCCAGTCGGGAAACCTGTCGTGCCAGCTGCATTAAT
GAATCGGCCAACGCGCGGGGAGAGGCGGTTTGCGTATTGGGCGCCAGGGTGGTTTTTCTTTTCACCAGTG
AGACGGGCAACAGCTGATTGCCCTTCACCGCCTGGCCCTGAGAGAGTTGCAGCAAGCGGTCCACGCTGGT
TTGCCCCAGCAGGCGAAAATCCTGTTTGATGGTGGTTAACGGCGGGATATAACATGAGCTGTCTTCGGTA
TCGTCGTATCCCACTACCGAGATATCCGCACCAACGCGCAGCCCGGACTCGGTAATGGCGCGCATTGCGC
CCAGCGCCATCTGATCGTTGGCAACCAGCATCGCAGTGGGAACGATGCCCTCATTCAGCATTTGCATGGT
TTGTTGAAAACCGGACATGGCACTCCAGTCGCCTTCCCGTTCCGCTATCGGCTGAATTTGATTGCGAGTG
AGATATTTATGCCAGCCAGCCAGACGCAGACGCGCCGAGACAGAACTTAATGGGCCCGCTAACAGCGCGA
TTTGCTGGTGACCCAATGCGACCAGATGCTCCACGCCCAGTCGCGTACCGTCTTCATGGGAGAAAATAAT
ACTGTTGATGGGTGTCTGGTCAGAGACATCAAGAAATAACGCCGGAACATTAGTGCAGGCAGCTTCCACA
GCAATGGCATCCTGGTCATCCAGCGGATAGTTAATGATCAGCCCACTGACGCGTTGCGCGAGAAGATTGT
GCACCGCCGCTTTACAGGCTTCGACGCCGCTTCGTTCTACCATCGACACCACCACGCTGGCACCCAGTTG
ATCGGCGCGAGATTTAATCGCCGCGACAATTTGCGACGGCGCGTGCAGGGCCAGACTGGAGGTGGCAACG
CCAATCAGCAACGACTGTTTGCCCGCCAGTTGTTGTGCCACGCGGTTGGGAATGTAATTCAGCTCCGCCA
TCGCCGCTTCCACTTTTTCCCGCGTTTTCGCAGAAACGTGGCTGGCCTGGTTCACCACGCGGGAAACGGT
CTGATAAGAGACACCGGCATACTCTGCGACATCGTATAACGTTACTGGTTTCACATTCACCACCCTGAAT
TGACTCTCTTCCGGGCGCTATCATGCCATACCGCGAAAGGTTTTGCACCATTCGATGGTGTCGGAATTTC
GGGCAGCGTTGGGTCCTGGCCACGGGTGCGCATGATCTAGAGCTGCCTCGCGCGTTTCGGTGATGACGGT
GAAAACCTCTGACACATGCAGCTCCCGGAGACGGTCACAGCTTGTCTGTAAGCGGATGCCGGGAGCAGAC
AAGCCCGTCAGGGCGCGTCAGCGGGTGTTGGCGGGTGTCGGGGCGCAGCCATGACCCAGTCACGTAGCGA
TAGCGGAGTGTATACTGGCTTAACTATGCGGCATCAGAGCAGATTGTACTGAGAGTGCACCACATGCGGT
GTGAAATACCGCACAGATGCGTAAGGAGAAAATACCGCATCAGGCGCTCTTCCGCTTCCTCGCTCACTGA
CTCGCTGCGCTCGGTCGTTCGGCTGCGGCGAGCGGTATCAGCTCACTCAAAGGCGGTAATACGGTTATCC
ACAGAATCAGGGGATAACGCAGGAAAGAACATGTGAGCAAAAGGCCAGCAAAAGGCCAGGAACCGTAAAA
AGGCCGCGTTGCTGGCGTTTTTCCATAGGCTCCGCCCCCCTGACGAGCATCACAAAAATCGACGCTCAAG
TCAGAGGTGGCGAAACCCGACAGGACTATAAAGATACCAGGCGTTTCCCCCTGGAAGCTCCCTCGTGCGC
TCTCCTGTTCCGACCCTGCCGCTTACCGGATACCTGTCCGCCTTTCTCCCTTCGGGAAGCGTGGCGCTTT
CTCATAGCTCACGCTGTAGGTATCTCAGTTCGGTGTAGGTCGTTCGCTCCAAGCTGGGCTGTGTGCACGA
ACCCCCCGTTCAGCCCGACCGCTGCGCCTTATCCGGTAACTATCGTCTTGAGTCCAACCCGGTAAGACAC
GACTTATCGCCACTGGCAGCAGCCACTGGTAACAGGATTAGCAGAGCGAGGTATGTAGGCGGTGCTACAG
AGTTCTTGAAGTGGTGGCCTAACTACGGCTACACTAGAAGGACAGTATTTGGTATCTGCGCTCTGCTGAA
GCCAGTTACCTTCGGAAAAAGAGTTGGTAGCTCTTGATCCGGCAAACAAACCACCGCTGGTAGCGGTGGT
TTTTTTGTTTGCAAGCAGCAGATTACGCGCAGAAAAAAAGGATCTCAAGAAGATCCTTTGATCTTTTCTA
CGGGGTCTGACGCTCAGTGGAACGAAAACTCACGTTAAGGGATTTTGGTCATGAGATTATCAAAAAGGAT
CTTCACCTAGATCCTTTTAAATTAAAAATGAAGTTTTAAATCAATCTAAAGTATATATGAGTAAACTTGG
TCTGACAGTTACCAATGCTTAATCAGTGAGGCACCTATCTCAGCGATCTGTCTATTTCGTTCATCCATAG
TTGCCTGACTCCCCGTCGTGTAGATAACTACGATACGGGAGGGCTTACCATCTGGCCCCAGTGCTGCAAT
GATACCGCGAGACCCACGCTCACCGGCTCCAGATTTATCAGCAATAAACCAGCCAGCCGGAAGGGCCGAG
CGCAGAAGTGGTCCTGCAACTTTATCCGCCTCCATCCAGTCTATTAATTGTTGCCGGGAAGCTAGAGTAA
GTAGTTCGCCAGTTAATAGTTTGCGCAACGTTGTTGCCATTGCTACAGGCATCGTGGTGTCACGCTCGTC
GTTTGGTATGGCTTCATTCAGCTCCGGTTCCCAACGATCAAGGCGAGTTACATGATCCCCCATGTTGTGC
AAAAAAGCGGTTAGCTCCTTCGGTCCTCCGATCGTTGTCAGAAGTAAGTTGGCCGCAGTGTTATCACTCA
TGGTTATGGCAGCACTGCATAATTCTCTTACTGTCATGCCATCCGTAAGATGCTTTTCTGTGACTGGTGA
GTACTCAACCAAGTCATTCTGAGAATAGTGTATGCGGCGACCGAGTTGCTCTTGCCCGGCGTCAATACGG
GATAATACCGCGCCACATAGCAGAACTTTAAAAGTGCTCATCATTGGAAAACGTTCTTCGGGGCGAAAAC
TCTCAAGGATCTTACCGCTGTTGAGATCCAGTTCGATGTAACCCACTCGTGCACCCAACTGATCTTCAGC
ATCTTTTACTTTCACCAGCGTTTCTGGGTGAGCAAAAACAGGAAGGCAAAATGCCGCAAAAAAGGGAATA
AGGGCGACACGGAAATGTTGAATACTCATACTCTTCCTTTTTCAATATTATTGAAGCATTTATCAGGGTT
ATTGTCTCATGAGCGGATACATATTTGAATGTATTTAGAAAAATAAACAAATAGGGGTTCCGCGCACATT
TCCCCGAAAAGTGCCACCTGACGTCTAAGAAACCATTATTATCATGACATTAACCTATAAAAATAGGCGT
ATCACGAGGCCCTTTCGTCTTCACCTCGAGCTTAATTAACAACACCATTTGTCGAGAAA
